>Addgene plasmid #232285 | pPMS-1438 | addgene full sequence | sequence record 462382 | Addgene NGS Result
TTGAGATCCTTTTTTTCTGCGCGTAATCTGCTGCTTGCAAACAAAAAAACCACCGCTACCAGCGGTGGTT
TGTTTGCCGGATCAAGAGCTACCAACTCTTTTTCCGAAGGTAACTGGCTTCAGCAGAGCGCAGATACCAA
ATACTGTTCTTCTAGTGTAGCCGTAGTTAGGCCACCACTTCAAGAACTCTGTAGCACCGCCTACATACCT
CGCTCTGCTAATCCTGTTACCAGTGGCTGCTGCCAGTGGCGATAAGTCGTGTCTTACCGGGTTGGACTCA
AGACGATAGTTACCGGATAAGGCGCAGCGGTCGGGCTGAACGGGGGGTTCGTGCACACAGCCCAGCTTGG
AGCGAACGACCTACACCGAACTGAGATACCTACAGCGTGAGCTATGAGAAAGCGCCACGCTTCCCGAAGG
GAGAAAGGCGGACAGGTATCCGGTAAGCGGCAGGGTCGGAACAGGAGAGCGCACGAGGGAGCTTCCAGGG
GGAAACGCCTGGTATCTTTATAGTCCTGTCGGGTTTCGCCACCTCTGACTTGAGCGTCGATTTTTGTGAT
GCTCGTCAGGGGGGCGGAGCCTATGGAAAAACGCCAGCAACGCGGCCTTTTTACGGTTCCTGGCCTTTTG
CTGGCCTTTTGCTCACATGTTCTTTCCTGCGTTATCCCCTGATTCTGTGGATAACCGTATTACCGCCTTT
GAGTGAGCTGATACCGCTCGCCGCAGCCGAACGACCGAGCGCAGCGAGTCAGTGAGCGAGGAAGCGGAAG
AGCGCCCAATACGCAAACCGCCTCTCCCCGCGCGTTGGCCGATTCATTAATGCAGCGGATCGATCCGCTG
GCACGACAGGTTTCCCGACTGGAAAGCGGGCAGTGAGCGCAACGCAATTAATGTGAGTTAGCTCACTCAT
TAGGCACCCCAGGCTTTACACTTTATGCTTCCGGCTCGTATGTTGTGTGGAATTGTGAGCGGATAACAAT
TTCACACAGGAAACAGCTATGACCATGATTACGCCAAGCTTGGGCTGCAGGTCGAGGGATCTCCATAAGA
GAAGAGGGACAGCTATGACTGGGAGTAGTCAGGAGAGGAGGAAAAATCTGGCTAGTAAAACATGTAAGGA
AAATTTTAGGGATGTTAAAGAAAAAAATAACACAAAACAAAATATAAAAAAAATCTAACCTCAAGTCAAG
GCTTTTCTATGGAATAAGGAATGGACAGCAGGGGGCTGTTTCATATACTGATGACCTCTTTATAGCCAAC
CTTTGTTCATGGCAGCCAGCATATGGGCATATGTTGCCAAACTCTAAACCAAATACTCATTCTGATGTTT
TAAATGATTTGCCCTCCCATATGTCCTTCCGAGTGAGAGACACAAAAAATTCCAACACACTATTGCAATG
AAAATAAATTTCCTTTATTAGCCAGAAGTCAGATGCTCAAGGGGCTTCATGATGTCCCCATAATTTTTGG
CAGAGGGAAAAAGATCTCAGTGGTATTTGTGAGCCAGGGCATTGGCCACACCAGCCACCACCTTCTGATA
GGCAGCCTGCACCTGAGGAGTGAATTATCGCTCGAGTCAATGATGGTGATGATGGTGGTGATGGAATTCA
AGCATGCCCGCGGGCGGCCGCACCCAGCGTCCTGCGGCAGCTGGGTTCTCAACCGCTGGGTTGGGCAGCA
GGGTTGACTACAGGGAGCCGCTGAGACTCCAGGATCCTTTTCTTGAATTCCTCCAGGCTAGCTGGATCAA
TGGGTGGAGGGTTCGGGGGTGGGCCTGAGACTCTCGGCGGGACGGCTGGCAGCGACTTGGCCTTGACGCA
GGTGTCCAGCGCGCTAATGCGCACATCCACCTCGGTGCGCAGTTGCTCCAGCTCCCGCTTACGCGCCTCC
AGCTCGCGCTCTAGGTTGTCCCGCTGCGCGCGCAGCGCCGCCTTCTCCTCCAGAGCCAGCTGCGTCTGGC
GCGCGCACTCCGCCCGTAGCTGGGTTTCTCGCGCCTGCGCCTCGGTCCCGGCGCGCGCCCGCGCCTCCTG
CGCCGCCTGTGCCGCGCGCTCTAGCTCCAACTTCTGGCGCCGCAGTTCTGCATTCTCACGGGTCACGCGC
TCAATGCCGGCGCGCAGCCCGCGGGCCAGCTCTTCTATCTTGGTGGTCATGATCCCGGGCAGGCTCTCGC
AGGTCCGACGGAGGGACGCGTACTCCGGCATCAGCTGGTAGTGGTAGGGCAGGGTTTCCAAGGTACGGTA
GATCAGCGAGTCCCGCCACGCACTCAGCACGTCCGCCTGGAACTTCTCCTGGTCCAGTGGGATGCACAGG
GACTGCACCTTGCGCAGGTTCTCCTCGGTCACCTGCTGCTCCTGCTGTTGCCTTTCGCGTGCTTTGCCAC
AGGCCTCCAGCTGCTCTTCCGTCTGCCGCTTTCCTGCCAGCAGGCTCTCCTTGTCCTTGGAGCACACTGC
CTTCTCCTTGGCCACCTCCATCTCCAGTGTCTTAACTTTTTCTCCCAGCTTGAAGAGTAAAGCTTCGCAG
GTCTTGTTGACCTCCTTCAGCTGTTCCTGGCACTGCTTCTCGCTCAGGATGATAGCGGCGATGAAGCGAT
TATAGTTTATGTAGGTGATCAGGTCGCCTTGGCACTGGCGGAAGCTGGCGTTGATGCGCTCCATCTCACG
TCGCGTACCACCTCTAGAACCAGAACCATTCAAGTCCTCTTCAGAAATGAGCTTTTGCTCACCACTAGAG
GATCCGGGCCCCTGGAACAGAACTTCCAGGGAGGAGGGGATGTCGTAGTCGTGGTGGTGGTGGTGGTGGT
GGTGGCCGCTGAAGCCACAGCTGCCCTCCACAGAGCGGCACTGCACGATGCGCAGGAATGTCTCGACCTT
GTCCATGTCCTTCCTGAAGCAGTAGAGCAGCCCGTAGTTCTTGAGTAGTGCGTCATCGTTGTGTGAGTTT
GTGTCGAACTTGCTGTAGGTCTGCTTGAAGATCTGCCCAGTCCGGGGGCTGCCATCTTCCAGCCTCTGCA
AAGTGAAGGAAGAGAAGGAGAGGCCAAGCGCTTGGGTACTGTTCCCTCCCTTTCTCATTCATTCATTTTC
CTCCCTCCCCTTCAGGGTGTAGAGAAAGGCCTGAGGATTCACGAGGGGAAATGAAGAATAAGGTGAGTTC
TCTTGGGTCAGGGCCTGACTGCTAAAAAGAGGGCAGCAGTGTTTCTCTAACACAGCTCTCAAAGTCAGTG
GGGCTCCAGGATTGGGGACCCCTGGCGCCACCCTCACCCCCATCAGCGTTTGGATGCCTTCCTCTAGGTC
CTTTAGGAGGTCATAGACGTTGCTGTCAGAGGCGCCGTACACCAGGCTGTTGGCGAAGACACTCCTGAGG
AACTGCACGGGCTCCAGCCACGACTGGATGAGCAGCAGGGAGATGCGGAGCAGCTCTAGGTTCTGCAGGG
GAAGGACGGGCATTGGCTGTGCTGCCCGGGGGCTCTGACTACAGGTCTCCCCCATCCCCGCCTGGGGAGA
AGGCATCCACTCACGGATTTCTGTTGTGTTTCCTCCCTGTTGGAGGGTGTCGGAATAGACTCTGAGAAAC
AGAGGGAGGTCTGGGGGTTCTGCAGGAATGAATACTTCTGTTCCTTTGGGATATAGGCTTCTTCCTAGGA
GAAGGACCGCCCACCAAGGTCTACGCTGGAGACCAGCTCCCATTGTTACTTTTCTGGGAACCTCACTCAG
CGTGTGCTCATCTGCCTGCATTTTCGCTTCGGGAAAAACCCTGAGCTCCTTAGTCTCCTCCTCTTATTTC
CCAGCGGGGGAAAGTCACCCCTTCCTGCCACCCCTGATGCGCACCCATTCCCCAAGAGCTTACAAACTCC
TGGTAGGTGTCAAAGGCCAGCTGGTGCAGACGATGGGCGCGGAGCATAGCGTTGTCAAAAAGCCTGGATA
AGGGAATGGTTGGGAAGGCACTGCCCTCTTGAAGCCAGGGCAGGCAGAGCAGGCCAAAAGCCAGGAGCAG
GGACGTCCGGGAGCCTGGGGAGAAACCAGAGGGCAACAGAGGGAGCCGGAGAGCAAGAGGCCAGCACTCT
CCCTGCTCCAGGAGCTGTTTGTTTTTCTCTCTCCATCCCTCCAGGGACCAGGAGCTTTCTGAGATTGGCC
AAATACTGGGCTTACATGGCGATACTCACATTCAGAAGCCCCAAACCTGAGGGTTAGTGCCCCCGTCCCA
TCTACAGGTCGCTGCCTCTCCCCTCAGGACACATTGTGCCCAAAGGGATTTTAGGGGCGCTTACCTGTAG
CCATTGCAGCTAGGTGAGCTGTCCACAGGACCCTGAGTGGTTCGGGGAGTTGGGCCTTGGGTACCGAACT
CGGCCTGAGACGGCCGCAATTCTTTGCCAAAATGATGAGACAGCACAACAACCAGCACGTTGCCCAGGAG
CTGTAGGAAAAAGAAGAAGGCATGAACATGGTTAGCAGAGGCGCTAGAGCCGCCGGTCACACGCCAGAAG
CCGAACCCCGCCCTGCCCCGTCCCCCCCGAAGGCAGCCGTCCCCCCGCGGACAGCCCCGAGGCTGGAGAG
GGAGAAGGGGACGGCGGCGCGGCGACGCACGAAGGCCCTCCCCGCCCATTTCCTTCCTGCCGGCGCCGCA
CCGCTTCGCCCCGCGCCCGCTAGAGGGGGTGCGGCGGCGCCTCCCAGATTTCGGCTCCGCACAGATTTGG
GACAAAGGAAGTCCCTGCGCCCTCTCGCACGATTACCATAAAAGGCAATGGCTGCGGCTCGCCGCGCCTC
GACAGCCGCCGGCGCTCCGGGGGCCGCCGCGCCCCYCCCCCGAGCCCYCCCCGGCCCGMGGCGGCCCCGC
CCCGCCCGGCACCCCCMCCTGCCGCCACCCCCCGCCCGGCACGGCGAGCCCCGCGCCACGCCCCGTACGG
AGCCCCGCACCCGAAGCCGGGCCGTGCTCAGCAACTCGGGGAGGGGGGTGCAGGGGGGGTTGCAGCCCGA
CCGACGCGCCCACACCCCCTGCTCACCCCCCCACGCACACACCCCGCACGCAGCCTTTGTTCCCCTCGCA
GCCCCCCCCGCACCGCGGGGCACCGCCCCCGGCCGCGCTCCCCTCGCGCACACTGCGGAGCGCACAAAGC
CCCGCGCCGCGCCCGCAGCGCTCACAGCCGCCGGGCAGCGCGGAGCCGCACGCGGCGCTCCCCACGCACA
CACACACGCACGCACCCCCCGAGCCGCTCCCCCCGCACAAAGGGCCCTCCCGGAGCCCCTCAAGGCTTTC
ACGCAGCCACAGAAAAGAAACAAGCCGTCATTAAACCAAGCGCTAATTACAGCCCGGAGGAGAAGGGCCG
TCCCGCCCGCTCACCTGTGGGAGTAACGCGGTCAGTCAGAGCCGGGGCGGGCGGCGCGAGGCGGCGGCGG
AGCGGGGCACGGGGCGAAGGCAGCGCGCAGCGACTCCCGCCCGCCGCGCGCTTCGCTTTTTATAGGGCCG
CCGCCGCCGCCGCCTCGCCATAAAAGGAAACTTTCGGAGCGCGCCGCTCTGATTGGCTGCCGCCGCMCCY
CYCCSCCYCSCCCCSCCCCCCCCCCCCCCCCCCCCCCCCCCCCCCGGCGCGCGCCCCCCCCCCCCCCCCG
CCCCCATCGCTGCACAAAATAATTAAAAAATAAATAAATACAAAATTGGGGGTGGGGAGGGGGGGGAGAT
GGGGAGAGTGAAGCAGAACGTGGGGCTCACCTCGACCATGGTAATAGCGATGACTAATACGTAGATGTAC
TGCCAAGTAGGAAAGTCCCATAAGGTCATGTACTGGGCATAATGCCAGGCGGGCCATTTACCGTCATTGA
CGTCAATAGGGGGCGTACTTGGCATATGATACACTTGATGTACTGCCAAGTGGGCAGTTTACCGTAAATA
CTCCACCCATTGACGTCAATGGAAAGTCCCTATTGGCGTTACTATGGGAACATACGTCATTATTGACGTC
AATGGGCGGGGGTCGTTGGGCGGTCAGCCAGGCGGGCCATTTACCGTAAGTTATGTAACGCGGAACTCCA
TATATGGGCTATGAACTAATGACCCCGTAATTGATTACTATTAATAACTAGTCAATAATCAATGTCGACC
CAGGTGGCACTTTTCGGGGAAATGTGCGCGGAACCCCTATTTGTTTATTTTTCTAAATACATTCAAATAT
GTATCCGCTCATGAGACAATAACCCTGATAAATGCTTCAATAATATTGAAAAAGGAAGAGTATGAGTATT
CAACATTTCCGTGTCGCCCTTATTCCCTTTTTTGCGGCATTTTGCCTTCCTGTTTTTGCTCACCCAGAAA
CGCTGGTGAAAGTAAAAGATGCTGAAGATCAGTTGGGTGCACGAGTGGGTTACATCGAACTGGATCTCAA
CAGCGGTAAGATCCTTGAGAGTTTTCGCCCCGAAGAACGTTTTCCAATGATGAGCACTTTTAAAGTTCTG
CTATGTGGCGCGGTATTATCCCGTATTGACGCCGGGCAAGAGCAACTCGGTCGCCGCATACACTATTCTC
AGAATGACTTGGTTGAGTACTCACCAGTCACAGAAAAGCATCTTACGGATGGCATGACAGTAAGAGAATT
ATGCAGTGCTGCCATAACCATGAGTGATAACACTGCGGCCAACTTACTTCTGACAACGATCGGAGGACCG
AAGGAGCTAACCGCTTTTTTGCACAACATGGGGGATCATGTAACTCGCCTTGATCGTTGGGAACCGGAGC
TGAATGAAGCCATACCAAACGACGAGCGTGACACCACGATGCCTGTAGCAATGGCAACAACGTTGCGCAA
ACTATTAACTGGCGAACTACTTACTCTAGCTTCCCGGCAACAATTAATAGACTGGATGGAGGCGGATAAA
GTTGCAGGACCACTTCTGCGCTCGGCCCTTCCGGCTGGCTGGTTTATTGCTGATAAATCTGGAGCCGGTG
AGCGTGGGTCTCGCGGTATCATTGCAGCACTGGGGCCAGATGGTAAGCCCTCCCGTATCGTAGTTATCTA
CACGACGGGGAGTCAGGCAACTATGGATGAACGAAATAGACAGATCGCTGAGATAGGTGCCTCACTGATT
AAGCATTGGTAACTGTCAGACCAAGTTTACTCATATATACTTTAGATTGATTTAAAACTTCATTTTTAAT
TTAAAAGGATCTAGGTGAAGATCCTTTTTGATAATCTCATGACCAAAATCCCTTAACGTGAGTTTTCGTT
CCACTGAGCGTCAGACCCCGTAGAAAAGATCAAAGGATCTTC
Features (pLannotate 1.2.2; 18 found; start..end, strand, type, name):
      1..589     +  rep_origin     ori: high-copy-number ColE1/pMB1/pBR322/pUC origin of replication
    772..873     +  CDS            lacI (fragment): LACI_ECOLI - Experimental evidence at protein level: Swiss-Prot protein existence level 1. Repressor of the lactose operon. Binds allolactose as an inducer. From Escherichia coli (strain K12).
    889..910     +  protein_bind   CAP binding site: CAP binding activates transcription in the presence of cAMP. E. coli catabolite activator protein
    925..955     +  promoter       lac promoter: promoter for the E. coli lac operon
    963..979     +  protein_bind   lac operator: The lac repressor binds to the lac operator to inhibit transcription in E. coli. This inhibition can be relieved by adding lactose or isopropyl-β-D-thiogalactopyranoside (IPTG). lac repressor encoded by lacI
   1364..1419    -  polyA_signal   β-globin poly(A) signal: rabbit β-globin polyadenylation signal (Gil and Proudfoot, 1987)
   1490..1564    -  CDS            HBB (fragment): HBB_PONPY - Experimental evidence at transcript level: Swiss-Prot protein existence level 2. Involved in oxygen transport from the lung to the various peripheral tissues. From Pongo pygmaeus (Bornean orangutan).
   1662..2666    -  CDS            Plvap (fragment): PLVAP_MOUSE - Also known as Pv1. Experimental evidence at protein level: Swiss-Prot protein existence level 1. Endothelial cell-specific membrane protein involved in the formation of the diaphragms that bridge endothelial fenestrae. It is also required for the formation of stomata of caveolae and transendothelial channels. Functions in microvascular permeability, endothelial fenestrae contributing to the passage of water and solutes and regulating transcellular versus paracellular flow in different organs. Plays a specific role in embryonic development. From Mus musculus (Mouse).
   2691..2720    -  CDS            Myc: Myc (human c-Myc proto-oncogene) epitope tag
   2781..2805    -  CDS            9xHis (fragment): 9xHis affinity tag
   2811..3422    -  CDS            GH1 (fragment): SOMA_HUMAN - Experimental evidence at protein level: Swiss-Prot protein existence level 1. Plays an important role in growth control. Its major role in stimulating body growth is to stimulate the liver and other tissues to secrete IGF-1. It stimulates both the differentiation and proliferation of myoblasts. It also stimulates amino acid uptake and protein synthesis in muscle and other tissues. From Homo sapiens (Human).
   3515..3634    -  CDS            GH1 (fragment): SOMA_HUMAN - Experimental evidence at protein level: Swiss-Prot protein existence level 1. Plays an important role in growth control. Its major role in stimulating body growth is to stimulate the liver and other tissues to secrete IGF-1. It stimulates both the differentiation and proliferation of myoblasts. It also stimulates amino acid uptake and protein synthesis in muscle and other tissues. From Homo sapiens (Human).
   3937..4007    -  sig_peptide    hGH signal sequence (fragment): human growth hormone signal sequence
   4336..4413    -  CDS            HBBC_AMMLE (fragment): Experimental evidence at protein level: Swiss-Prot protein existence level 1. Involved in oxygen transport from the lung to the various peripheral tissues. From Ammotragus lervia (Barbary sheep) (Antilope lervia).
   4411..5427    -  intron         chimeric intron: chimera between introns from chicken β-actin and rabbit β-globin
   5707..6086    -  enhancer       CMV enhancer: human cytomegalovirus immediate early enhancer
   6117..6221    +  promoter       AmpR promoter: bla
   6222..7082    +  CDS            AmpR: β-lactamase; bla; confers resistance to ampicillin, carbenicillin, and related antibiotics
