[The description below was written by a language model from this plasmid's Addgene catalogue record and pLannotate feature annotations shown in this document.]
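Description:
pPMS-1438 is a mammalian expression plasmid built on the pSGHP1 backbone for producing a tagged, secreted fragment of mouse PLVAP (also known as PV1 or MECA32), an endothelial membrane protein that forms the diaphragms of fenestrae and the stomata of caveolae and transendothelial channels. The plasmid is propagated in E. coli from a high-copy ColE1/pUC-type origin and selected with ampicillin through the bla gene. Remnants of the lac region (a lacI fragment, CAP site, lac promoter and operator) are carried over from the cloning-vector lineage and do not appear to have a role in mammalian expression.

The expression cassette lies on the reverse strand. The annotation detects a CMV enhancer followed by the chimeric chicken β-actin/rabbit β-globin intron, an arrangement typical of a CAG-type promoter, although no core promoter is separately annotated. Downstream sit the human growth hormone signal sequence and GH1 coding segments. These segments are split in the annotation, which suggests a genomic-style hGH sequence, though the record does not confirm this. They are followed by a polyhistidine tag, a Myc epitope and then about 1 kb of Plvap coding sequence. The catalogue also lists a PreScission protease cleavage site among the N-terminal tags, but the feature table does not annotate it. A rabbit β-globin polyadenylation signal terminates the transcript.

This layout indicates that the PLVAP fragment is made as a secreted hGH fusion that can be purified by His affinity, detected through Myc, and potentially released from its fusion partner by protease cleavage. The stated purpose is simply protein expression, and the record does not specify which part of PLVAP is included.
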