Addgene plasmid #232285: pPMS-1438
Purpose: Protein Expression
Depositing lab: Jeremy Nathans. Depositing organization: Johns Hopkins University and School of Medicine.
Backbone
  Vector backbone: pSGHP1
  Backbone size w/o insert (bp): 6200
  Vector type: Mammalian Expression
Growth in bacteria
  Bacterial resistance: Ampicillin, 100 μg/mL
  Growth temperature: 37°C
  Growth strain: DH5alpha
  Copy number: High Copy
Gene/Insert
  Gene/Insert name: PLVAP
  Species: M. musculus (mouse)
  Insert size (bp): 1000
  Entrez Gene: Plvap (a.k.a. MECA32, Pv1)
  Tag / fusion protein: 8X His, Myc, PreScission Cleavage (N terminal on insert)
  Cloning method: Restriction Enzyme; 5′ cloning site XbaI (destroyed during cloning); 3′ cloning site XbaI (unknown if destroyed)
Terms and licenses: Academic/Nonprofit Terms; Industry Terms: Not Available to Industry
How to cite: pPMS-1438 was a gift from Jeremy Nathans (Addgene plasmid # 232285 ; http://n2t.net/addgene:232285 ; RRID:Addgene_232285)
